Addgene plasmid #73798: Nabi2.30
Purpose: Nabi2.30 is a FRET (Förster Resonance Energy Transfer)-based protein voltage sensor. This probe contains Clover and mRuby2 inserted at different locations in the Ciona voltage sensitive domain.
Depositing lab: Bradley Baker. Depositing organization: Korea Institute of Science and Technology. Publication: Developing Fast Fluorescent Protein Voltage Sensors by Optimizing FRET Interactions. Sung U, Sepehri-Rad M, Piao HH, Jin L, Hughes T, Cohen LB, Baker BJ. PLoS One. 2015 Nov 20;10(11):e0141585. doi: 10.1371/journal.pone.0141585. eCollection 2015. PubMed 26587834.
Backbone
  Vector backbone: pUB2.1
  Backbone size w/o insert (bp): 5500
  Total vector size (bp): 7610
  Vector type: Mammalian Expression
Growth in bacteria
  Bacterial resistance: Ampicillin, 100 μg/mL
  Growth temperature: 37°C
  Growth strain: DH5alpha
  Copy number: Unknown
Gene/Insert
  Gene/Insert name: Nabi2.30
Terms and licenses: Academic/Nonprofit Terms; Industry Terms: Not Available to Industry
How to cite: Nabi2.30 was a gift from Bradley Baker (Addgene plasmid # 73798 ; http://n2t.net/addgene:73798 ; RRID:Addgene_73798)
