[The description below was written by a language model from this plasmid's Addgene catalogue record and pLannotate feature annotations shown in this document.]
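Description:
Nabi2.30 is a 7,610 bp mammalian expression plasmid built on the pUB2.1 backbone that encodes a genetically encoded, FRET-based fluorescent protein voltage sensor. According to the record, the probe consists of the voltage-sensing domain of the Ciona voltage-sensitive protein with two fluorescent proteins, Clover (green-yellow donor) and mRuby2 (red acceptor), inserted at different positions within it. The feature table is consistent with this design. The Clover and mRuby2 coding regions lie on the same strand, separated by several hundred unannotated bases and preceded by a further unannotated stretch. These regions presumably correspond to the Ciona voltage-sensing domain segments, although the annotation does not label them. Voltage-dependent conformational changes in the sensing domain are expected to alter the distance or orientation between the two fluorophores, and so change FRET efficiency to give an optical readout of membrane potential.

Expression of the sensor is driven by the human CMV immediate-early enhancer and promoter and terminated by the bovine growth hormone polyadenylation signal. A T7 promoter sits upstream of the insert. A separate cassette, in which the SV40 early promoter drives a hygromycin resistance gene followed by an SV40 poly(A) signal, allows selection of stably transfected mammalian cells. In E. coli the plasmid is maintained through a high-copy ColE1/pUC-type origin and selected with ampicillin via the β-lactamase gene. An f1 origin is also present. Short annotated fragments (HIV-1 LTR, ble, lacI, bom, lac promoter/operator) appear to be backbone remnants rather than functional elements. The construct is intended for optical recording of membrane voltage in transfected mammalian cells and belongs to a series developed to obtain faster sensors by optimizing FRET interactions.
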