Features (pLannotate 1.2.2; 21 found; start..end, strand, type, name):
     28..80      -  misc_feature   bom (fragment): basis of mobility region from pBR322
    235..614     +  enhancer       CMV enhancer: human cytomegalovirus immediate early enhancer
    615..818     +  promoter       CMV promoter: human cytomegalovirus (CMV) immediate early promoter
    814..847     +  LTR            5' LTR (truncated) (fragment): truncated 5' long terminal repeat (LTR) from HIV-1
    863..881     +  promoter       T7 promoter: promoter for bacteriophage T7 RNA polymerase
   1175..1859    +  CDS            Clover (fragment): bright green-yellow fluorescent protein derived from GFP (Lam et al., 2012)
   2312..3022    +  CDS            mRuby2: mRuby2 is a basic (constitutively fluorescent) red fluorescent protein published in 2012, derived from Entacmaea quadricolor. It has moderate acid sensitivity.
   3041..3265    +  polyA_signal   bGH poly(A) signal: bovine growth hormone polyadenylation signal
   3269..3290    +  promoter       SV40 promoter (fragment): SV40 enhancer and early promoter
   3311..3739    +  rep_origin     f1 ori (sequence partly withheld): f1 bacteriophage origin of replication; arrow indicates direction of (+) strand synthesis
   3753..4082    +  promoter       SV40 promoter: SV40 enhancer and early promoter
   4131..5156    +  CDS            HygR: aminoglycoside phosphotransferase from E. coli; aph(4)-Ia; confers resistance to hygromycin
   5166..5291    +  CDS            ble (fragment): BLE_KLEPN - Experimental evidence at protein level: Swiss-Prot protein existence level 1. Binding protein with a strong affinity to the bleomycin family of antibiotics. Binds to CL990; an antimitotic-antibiotic compound. From Klebsiella pneumoniae.
   5286..5407    +  polyA_signal   SV40 poly(A) signal: SV40 polyadenylation signal
   5480..5496    -  protein_bind   lac operator: The lac repressor binds to the lac operator to inhibit transcription in E. coli. This inhibition can be relieved by adding lactose or isopropyl-β-D-thiogalactopyranoside (IPTG). lac repressor encoded by lacI
   5504..5534    -  promoter       lac promoter: promoter for the E. coli lac operon
   5549..5570    -  protein_bind   CAP binding site: CAP binding activates transcription in the presence of cAMP. E. coli catabolite activator protein
   5583..5675    -  CDS            lacI (fragment): lac repressor; lacI; The lac repressor binds to the lac operator to inhibit transcription in E. coli. This inhibition can be relieved by adding lactose or isopropyl-β-D-thiogalactopyranoside (IPTG).
   5858..6443    -  rep_origin     ori: high-copy-number ColE1/pMB1/pBR322/pUC origin of replication
   6614..7474    -  CDS            AmpR: β-lactamase; bla; confers resistance to ampicillin, carbenicillin, and related antibiotics
   7475..7579    -  promoter       AmpR promoter: bla
>Addgene plasmid #73798 | Nabi2.30 | depositor full sequence | sequence record 136837 | Nabi2.30 sequence 7610 bps
GACGGATCGGGAGATCTCCCGATCCCCTATGGTGCACTCTCAGTACAATCTGCTCTGATGCCGCATAGTT
AAGCCAGTATCTGCTCCCTGCTTGTGTGTTGGAGGTCGCTGAGTAGTGCGCGAGCAAAATTTAAGCTACA
ACAAGGCAAGGCTTGACCGACAATTGCATGAAGAATCTGCTTAGGGTTAGGCGTTTTGCGCTGCTTCGCG
ATGTACGGGCCAGATATACGCGTTGACATTGATTATTGACTAGTTATTAATAGTAATCAATTACGGGGTC
ATTAGTTCATAGCCCATATATGGAGTTCCGCGTTACATAACTTACGGTAAATGGCCCGCCTGGCTGACCG
CCCAACGACCCCCGCCCATTGACGTCAATAATGACGTATGTTCCCATAGTAACGCCAATAGGGACTTTCC
ATTGACGTCAATGGGTGGAGTATTTACGGTAAACTGCCCACTTGGCAGTACATCAAGTGTATCATATGCC
AAGTACGCCCCCTATTGACGTCAATGACGGTAAATGGCCCGCCTGGCATTATGCCCAGTACATGACCTTA
TGGGACTTTCCTACTTGGCAGTACATCTACGTATTAGTCATCGCTATTACCATGGTGATGCGGTTTTGGC
AGTACATCAATGGGCGTGGATAGCGGTTTGACTCACGGGGATTTCCAAGTCTCCACCCCATTGACGTCAA
TGGGAGTTTGTTTTGGCACCAAAATCAACGGGACTTTCCAAAATGTCGTAACAACTCCGCCCCATTGACG
CAAATGGGCGGTAGGCGTGTACGGTGGGAGGTCTATATAAGCAGAGCTCTCTGGCTAACTAGAGAACCCA
CTGCTTACTGGCTTATCGAAATTAATACGACTCACTATAGGGAGACCCAAGCTGGCTAGCGTTTATGGAG
GGATTCGACGGTTCAGATTTTAGTCCTCCAGCTGATTTAGTTGGCGTTGACGGTGCAGTCATGCGGAACG
TCGTTGACGTCACGATAAATGGTGACGTCACTGCTCCGCCGAAAGCTGCGCCAAGAAAAAGTGAATCGGT
AAAGAAAGTTCATTGGAATGATGTAGACCAAGGACCGAGTGAAAAACCAGAGACAAGACAGGAGGAACGA
ATAGATATACCCGAGATTTCAGGTCTATGGTGGGGCGAGAATGAACATGGAGTGATGGTGAGCAAGGGCG
AGGAGCTGTTCACCGGGGTGGTGCCCATCCTGGTCGAGCTGGACGGCGACGTAAACGGCCACAAGTTCAG
CGTCCGCGGCGAGGGCGAGGGCGATGCCACCAACGGCAAGCTGACCCTGAAGTTCATCTGCACCACCGGC
AAGCTGCCCGTGCCCTGGCCCACCCTCGTGACCACCTTCGGCTACGGCGTGGCCTGCTTCAGCCGCTACC
CCGACCACATGAAGCAGCACGACTTCTTCAAGTCCGCCATGCCCGAAGGCTACGTCCAGGAGCGCACCAT
CTCTTTCAAGGACGACGGTACCTACAAGACCCGCGCCGAGGTGAAGTTCGAGGGCGACACCCTGGTGAAC
CGCATCGAGCTGAAGGGCATCGACTTCAAGGAGGACGGCAACATCCTGGGGCACAAGCTGGAGTACAACT
TCAACAGCCACAACGTCTATATCACGGCCGACAAGCAGAAGAACGGCATCAAGGCTAACTTCAAGATCCG
CCACAACGTTGAGGACGGCAGCGTGCAGCTCGCCGACCACTACCAGCAGAACACCCCCATCGGCGACGGC
CCCGTGCTGCTGCCCGACAACCACTACCTGAGCCATCAGTCCGCCCTGAGCAAAGACCCCAACGAGAAGC
GCGATCACATGGTCCTGCTGGAGTTCGTGACCGCCGCCGACGATGGGAGAATGGAGATACCTACTACTGG
TGTAGGTCGCGTCCAGTTTCGTGTCCGAGCAGTGATTGATCATCTAGGGATGCGAGTCTTTGGAGTCTTC
CTAATTTTCTTGGACATCATCCTCATGATCATTGATCTCAGTCTTCCAGGAAAAAGTGAATCTTCACAAT
CCTTTTATGACGGGATGGCTTTGGCTCTTTCTTGTTATTTCATGCTGGATTTAGGATTAAGGATATTTGC
CTACGGGCCCAAGAATTTCTTCACCAACCCCTGGGAGGTTGCTGATGGTTTGATTATCGTTGTCACATTC
GTCGTCACGATATTTTACACTGTGTTAGATGAATACGTGCAAGAAACAGGAGCCGATGGTTTGGGGCAAT
TGGTTGTGTTGGCCCGTTTGCTGCGTGTGGTTCGATTAGCAAGAATATTTTATTCCCACCAACAAATGAA
GATGGTGTCTAAGGGCGAAGAGCTGATCAAGGAAAATATGCGTATGAAGGTGGTCATGGAAGGTTCGGTC
AACGGCCACCAATTCAAATGCACAGGTGAAGGAGAAGGCAATCCGTACATGGGAACTCAAACCATGAGGA
TCAAAGTCATCGAGGGAGGACCCCTGCCATTTGCCTTTGACATTCTTGCCACGTCGTTCATGTATGGCAG
CCGTACTTTTATCAAGTACCCGAAAGGCATTCCTGATTTCTTTAAACAGTCCTTTCCTGAGGGTTTTACT
TGGGAAAGAGTTACGAGATACGAAGATGGTGGAGTCGTCACCGTCATGCAGGACACCAGCCTTGAGGATG
GCTGTCTCGTTTACCACGTCCAAGTCAGAGGGGTAAACTTTCCCTCCAATGGTCCCGTGATGCAGAAGAA
GACCAAGGGTTGGGAGCCTAATACAGAGATGATGTATCCAGCAGATGGTGGTCTGAGGGGATACACTCAT
ATGGCACTGAAAGTTGATGGTGGTGGCCATCTGTCTTGCTCTTTCGTAACAACTTACAGGTCAAAAAAGA
CCGTCGGGAACATCAAGATGCCCGGTATCCATGCCGTTGATCACCGCCTGGAAAGGTTAGAGGAAAGTGA
CAATGAAATGTTCGTAGTACAACGCGAACACGCAGTTGCCAAGTTCGCCGGGCTTGGTGGTGGGATGGAC
GAGCTGTACAAGTAATAGGCGCGCCCTCGACTGTGCCTTCTAGTTGCCAGCCATCTGTTGTTTGCCCCTC
CCCCGTGCCTTCCTTGACCCTGGAAGGTGCCACTCCCACTGTCCTTTCCTAATAAAATGAGGAAATTGCA
TCGCATTGTCTGAGTAGGTGTCATTCTATTCTGGGGGGTGGGGTGGGGCAGGACAGCAAGGGGGAGGATT
GGGAAGACAATAGCAGGCATGCTGGGGATGCGGTGGGCTCTATGGCTTCTGAGGCGGAAAGAACCAGCTG
GGGCTCTAGGGGGTATCCCC
[124 nt withheld, positions 3311-3434]
C
[91 nt withheld, positions 3436-3526]
A
[49 nt withheld, positions 3528-3576]
CCTTTGACGTTGGAGTCCACGTTCTTT
[37 nt withheld, positions 3604-3640]
ACCCTATCTCGGTCTATTCTTTTGATTTATAAGGGATTTTGCCGATTTCGGCCTATTGGTTAAAAAATGA
GCTGATTTAACAAAAATTTAACGCGAATTAATTCTGTGGAATGTGTGTCAGTTAGGGTGTGGAAAGTCCC
CAGGCTCCCCAGCAGGCAGAAGTATGCAAAGCATGCATCTCAATTAGTCAGCAACCAGGTGTGGAAAGTC
CCCAGGCTCCCCAGCAGGCAGAAGTATGCAAAGCATGCATCTCAATTAGTCAGCAACCATAGTCCCGCCC
CTAACTCCGCCCATCCCGCCCCTAACTCCGCCCAGTTCCGCCCATTCTCCGCCCCATGGCTGACTAATTT
TTTTTATTTATGCAGAGGCCGAGGCCGCCTCTGCCTCTGAGCTATTCCAGAAGTAGTGAGGAGGCTTTTT
TGGAGGCCTAGGCTTTTGCAAAAAGCTCCCGGGAGCTTGTATATCCATTTTCGGATCTGATCAGCACGTG
ATGAAAAAGCCTGAACTCACCGCGACGTCTGTCGAGAAGTTTCTGATCGAAAAGTTCGACAGCGTCTCCG
ACCTGATGCAGCTCTCGGAGGGCGAAGAATCTCGTGCTTTCAGCTTCGATGTAGGAGGGCGTGGATATGT
CCTGCGGGTAAATAGCTGCGCCGATGGTTTCTACAAAGATCGTTATGTTTATCGGCACTTTGCATCGGCC
GCGCTCCCGATTCCGGAAGTGCTTGACATTGGGGAATTCAGCGAGAGCCTGACCTATTGCATCTCCCGCC
GTGCACAGGGTGTCACGTTGCAAGACCTGCCTGAAACCGAACTGCCCGCTGTTCTGCAGCCGGTCGCGGA
GGCCATGGATGCGATCGCTGCGGCCGATCTTAGCCAGACGAGCGGGTTCGGCCCATTCGGACCGCAAGGA
ATCGGTCAATACACTACATGGCGTGATTTCATATGCGCGATTGCTGATCCCCATGTGTATCACTGGCAAA
CTGTGATGGACGACACCGTCAGTGCGTCCGTCGCGCAGGCTCTCGATGAGCTGATGCTTTGGGCCGAGGA
CTGCCCCGAAGTCCGGCACCTCGTGCACGCGGATTTCGGCTCCAACAATGTCCTGACGGACAATGGCCGC
ATAACAGCGGTCATTGACTGGAGCGAGGCGATGTTCGGGGATTCCCAATACGAGGTCGCCAACATCTTCT
TCTGGAGGCCGTGGTTGGCTTGTATGGAGCAGCAGACGCGCTACTTCGAGCGGAGGCATCCGGAGCTTGC
AGGATCGCCGCGGCTCCGGGCGTATATGCTCCGCATTGGTCTTGACCAACTCTATCAGAGCTTGGTTGAC
GGCAATTTCGATGATGCAGCTTGGGCGCAGGGTCGATGCGACGCAATCGTCCGATCCGGAGCCGGGACTG
TCGGGCGTACACAAATCGCCCGCAGAAGCGCGGCCGTCTGGACCGATGGCTGTGTAGAAGTACTCGCCGA
TAGTGGAAACCGACGCCCCAGCACTCGTCCGAGGGCAAAGGAATAGCACGTGCTACGAGATTTCGATTCC
ACCGCCGCCTTCTATGAAAGGTTGGGCTTCGGAATCGTTTTCCGGGACGCCGGCTGGATGATCCTCCAGC
GCGGGGATCTCATGCTGGAGTTCTTCGCCCACCCCAACTTGTTTATTGCAGCTTATAATGGTTACAAATA
AAGCAATAGCATCACAAATTTCACAAATAAAGCATTTTTTTCACTGCATTCTAGTTGTGGTTTGTCCAAA
CTCATCAATGTATCTTATCATGTCTGTATACCGTCGACCTCTAGCTAGAGCTTGGCGTAATCATGGTCAT
AGCTGTTTCCTGTGTGAAATTGTTATCCGCTCACAATTCCACACAACATACGAGCCGGAAGCATAAAGTG
TAAAGCCTGGGGTGCCTAATGAGTGAGCTAACTCACATTAATTGCGTTGCGCTCACTGCCCGCTTTCCAG
TCGGGAAACCTGTCGTGCCAGCTGCATTAATGAATCGGCCAACGCGCGGGGAGAGGCGGTTTGCGTATTG
GGCGCTCTTCCGCTTCCTCGCTCACTGACTCGCTGCGCTCGGTCGTTCGGCTGCGGCGAGCGGTATCAGC
TCACTCAAAGGCGGTAATACGGTTATCCACAGAATCAGGGGATAACGCAGGAAAGAACATGTGAGCAAAA
GGCCAGCAAAAGGCCAGGAACCGTAAAAAGGCCGCGTTGCTGGCGTTTTTCCATAGGCTCCGCCCCCCTG
ACGAGCATCACAAAAATCGACGCTCAAGTCAGAGGTGGCGAAACCCGACAGGACTATAAAGATACCAGGC
GTTTCCCCCTGGAAGCTCCCTCGTGCGCTCTCCTGTTCCGACCCTGCCGCTTACCGGATACCTGTCCGCC
TTTCTCCCTTCGGGAAGCGTGGCGCTTTCTCATAGCTCACGCTGTAGGTATCTCAGTTCGGTGTAGGTCG
TTCGCTCCAAGCTGGGCTGTGTGCACGAACCCCCCGTTCAGCCCGACCGCTGCGCCTTATCCGGTAACTA
TCGTCTTGAGTCCAACCCGGTAAGACACGACTTATCGCCACTGGCAGCAGCCACTGGTAACAGGATTAGC
AGAGCGAGGTATGTAGGCGGTGCTACAGAGTTCTTGAAGTGGTGGCCTAACTACGGCTACACTAGAAGAA
CAGTATTTGGTATCTGCGCTCTGCTGAAGCCAGTTACCTTCGGAAAAAGAGTTGGTAGCTCTTGATCCGG
CAAACAAACCACCGCTGGTAGCGGTTTTTTTGTTTGCAAGCAGCAGATTACGCGCAGAAAAAAAGGATCT
CAAGAAGATCCTTTGATCTTTTCTACGGGGTCTGACGCTCAGTGGAACGAAAACTCACGTTAAGGGATTT
TGGTCATGAGATTATCAAAAAGGATCTTCACCTAGATCCTTTTAAATTAAAAATGAAGTTTTAAATCAAT
CTAAAGTATATATGAGTAAACTTGGTCTGACAGTTACCAATGCTTAATCAGTGAGGCACCTATCTCAGCG
ATCTGTCTATTTCGTTCATCCATAGTTGCCTGACTCCCCGTCGTGTAGATAACTACGATACGGGAGGGCT
TACCATCTGGCCCCAGTGCTGCAATGATACCGCGAGACCCACGCTCACCGGCTCCAGATTTATCAGCAAT
AAACCAGCCAGCCGGAAGGGCCGAGCGCAGAAGTGGTCCTGCAACTTTATCCGCCTCCATCCAGTCTATT
AATTGTTGCCGGGAAGCTAGAGTAAGTAGTTCGCCAGTTAATAGTTTGCGCAACGTTGTTGCCATTGCTA
CAGGCATCGTGGTGTCACGCTCGTCGTTTGGTATGGCTTCATTCAGCTCCGGTTCCCAACGATCAAGGCG
AGTTACATGATCCCCCATGTTGTGCAAAAAAGCGGTTAGCTCCTTCGGTCCTCCGATCGTTGTCAGAAGT
AAGTTGGCCGCAGTGTTATCACTCATGGTTATGGCAGCACTGCATAATTCTCTTACTGTCATGCCATCCG
TAAGATGCTTTTCTGTGACTGGTGAGTACTCAACCAAGTCATTCTGAGAATAGTGTATGCGGCGACCGAG
TTGCTCTTGCCCGGCGTCAATACGGGATAATACCGCGCCACATAGCAGAACTTTAAAAGTGCTCATCATT
GGAAAACGTTCTTCGGGGCGAAAACTCTCAAGGATCTTACCGCTGTTGAGATCCAGTTCGATGTAACCCA
CTCGTGCACCCAACTGATCTTCAGCATCTTTTACTTTCACCAGCGTTTCTGGGTGAGCAAAAACAGGAAG
GCAAAATGCCGCAAAAAAGGGAATAAGGGCGACACGGAAATGTTGAATACTCATACTCTTCCTTTTTCAA
TATTATTGAAGCATTTATCAGGGTTATTGTCTCATGAGCGGATACATATTTGAATGTATTTAGAAAAATA
AACAAATAGGGGTTCCGCGCACATTTCCCCGAAAAGTGCCACCTGACGTC
