>Addgene plasmid #73798 | Nabi2.30 | addgene partial sequence | sequence record 140273 | CMV-F 5'-CGCAAATGGGCGGTAGGCGTG-3'
CTATATAAGCAGAGCTCTCTGGCTAACTAGAGAACCCACTGCTTACTGGCTTATCGAAATTAATACGACT
CACTATAGGGAGACCCAAGCTGGCTAGCGTTTATGGAGGGATTCGACGGTTCAGATTTTAGTCCTCCAGC
TGATTTAGTTGGCGTTGACGGTGCAGTCATGCGGAACGTCGTTGACGTCACGATAAATGGTGACGTCACT
GCTCCGCCGAAAGCTGCGCCAAGAAAAAGTGAATCGGTAAAGAAAGTTCATTGGAATGATGTAGACCAAG
GACCGAGTGAAAAACCAGAGACAAGACAGGAGGAACGAATAGATATACCCGAGATTTCAGGTCTATGGTG
GGGCGAGAATGAACATGGAGTGATGGTGAGCAAGGGCGAGGAGCTGTTCACCGGGGTGGTGCCCATCCTG
GTCGAGCTGGACGGCGACGTAAACGGCCACAAGTTCAGCGTCCGCGGCGAGGGCGAGGGCGATGCCACCA
ACGGCAAGCTGACCCTGAAGTTCATCTGCACCACCGGCAAGCTGCCCGTGCCCTGGCCCACCCTCGTGAC
CACCTTCGGCTACGGCGTGGCCTGCTTCAGCCGCTACCCCGACCACATGAAGCAGCACGACTTCTTCAAG
TCCGCCATGCCCGAAGGCTACGTCCAGGAGCGCACCATCTCTTTCAAGGACGACGGTACCTACAAGACCC
GCGCCGAGGTGAAGTTCGAGGGCGACACCCTGGTGAACCGCATCGAGCTGAAGGGCATCGACTTCAAGGA
GGACGGCAACATCCTGGGGCACAAGCTGGAGTACAACTTCAACAGCCACAACGTCTATATCACGGCCGAC
AAGCAGAAGAACGGCATCAAGGCTAACTTCAAGATCCGCCACAACGTTGAGGACGGCAGCGTGCAGCTCG
CCGACCACTACCAGCAGAACACCCCCATCGGCGACGGCCCCGTGCTGCTGCCCGACAACCACTACCTGAG
CCATCAGTCCGCCCTGAGCAAAGACCCCAACGAGAAGCGCGATCACATGGTCCTGCTGGAGTTCGTGACC
GCCGCCGACGATGGGAGAATGGAGATACCTACTACTG
