>Addgene plasmid #73798 | Nabi2.30 | addgene partial sequence | sequence record 140275 | F1ori-R 5'-AGGGAAGAAAGCGAAAGGAG-3'
[66 nt withheld, positions 1-66]
GGGGATACCCCCTAGAGCCCCAGCTGGTTCTTTCCGCCTCAGAAGCCATAGAGCCCACCGCATCCCCAGC
ATGCCTGCTATTGTCTTCCCAATCCTCCCCCTTGCTGTCCTGCCCCACCCCACCCCCCAGAATAGAATGA
CACCTACTCAGACAATGCGATGCAATTTCCTCATTTTATTAGGAAAGGACAGTGGGAGTGGCACCTTCCA
GGGTCAAGGAAGGCACGGGGGAGGGGCAAACAACAGATGGCTGGCAACTAGAAGGCACAGTCGAGGGCGC
GCCTATTACTTGTACAGCTCGTCCATCCCACCACCAAGCCCGGCGAACTTGGCAACTGCGTGTTCGCGTT
GTACTACGAACATTTCATTGTCACTTTCCTCTAACCTTTCCAGGCGGTGATCAACGGCATGGATACCGGG
CATCTTGATGTTCCCGACGGTCTTTTTTGACCTGTAAGTTGTTACGAAAGAGCAAGACAGATGGCCACCA
CCATCAACTTTCAGTGCCATATGAGTGTATCCCCTCAGACCACCATCTGCTGGATACATCATCTCTGTAT
TAGGCTCCCAACCCTTGGTCTTCTTCTGCATCACGGGACCATTGGAGGGAAAGTTTACCCCTCTGACTTG
GACGTGGTAAACGAGACAGCCATCCTCAAGGCTGGTGTCCTGCATGACGGTGACGACTCCACCATCTTCG
TATCTCGTAACTCTTTCCCAAGTAAAACCCTCAGGAAAGGACTGTTTAAAGAAATCAGGAATGCCTTTCG
GGTACTTGATAAAAGTACGGCTGCCATACATGAACGACGTGGCAAGAATGTCAAAGGCAAATGGCAGGGG
TCCTCCCTCGATGACTTTGATCCTCATGGTTTGAGTTCCCATGTACGGATTGCCTTCTCCTTCACCTGTG
CATTTGAATTGGTGGCCGTTGACCGAACCTTCCATGACCACCTTCATACGCATATTTTCCTTGATCAGCT
CTTCGCC
