>Addgene plasmid #73798 | Nabi2.30 | addgene partial sequence | sequence record 140276 | mRuby2-R 5'- tccctcgatgactttgatcc-3'
GTACGGATTGCCTTCTCCTTCACCTGTGCATTTGAATTGGTGGCCGTTGACCGAACCTTCCATGACCACC
TTCATACGCATATTTTCCTTGATCAGCTCTTCGCCCTTAGACACCATCTTCATTTGTTGGTGGGAATAAA
ATATTCTTGCTAATCGAACCACACGCAGCAAACGGGCCAACACAACCAATTGCCCCAAACCATCGGCTCC
TGTTTCTTGCACGTATTCATCTAACACAGTGTAAAATATCGTGACGACGAATGTGACAACGATAATCAAA
CCATCAGCAACCTCCCAGGGGTTGGTGAAGAAATTCTTGGGCCCGTAGGCAAATATCCTTAATCCTAAAT
CCAGCATGAAATAACAAGAAAGAGCCAAAGCCATCCCGTCATAAAAGGATTGTGAAGATTCACTTTTTCC
TGGAAGACTGAGATCAATGATCATGAGGATGATGTCCAAGAAAATTAGGAAGACTCCAAAGACTCGCATC
CCTAGATGATCAATCACTGCTCGGACACGAAACTGGACGCGACCTACACCAGTAGTAGGTATCTCCATTC
TCCCATCGTCGGCGGCGGTCACGAACTCCAGCAGGACCATGTGATCGCGCTTCTCGTTGGGGTCTTTGCT
CAGGGCGGACTGATGGCTCAGGTAGTGGTTGTCGGGCAGCAGCACGGGGCCGTCGCCGATGGGGGTGTTC
TGCTGGTAGTGGTCGGCGAGCTGCACGCTGCCGTCCTCAACGTTGTGGCGGATCTTGAAGTTAGCCTTGA
TGCCGTTCTTCTGCTTGTCGGCCGTGATATAGACGTTGTGGCTGTTGAAGTTGTACTCCAGCTTGTGCCC
CAGGATGTTGCCGTCCTCCTTGAAGTCGATGCCCTTCAGCTCGATGCGGTTCACCAGGGTGTCGCCCTCG
AACTTCACCTCGGCGCGGGTCTTGTAGGTACCGTCGTCCTTGAAAGAGATGGTGCGCTCCTGGACGTAGC
CTTCGGGCATGGCGGACTTGAAGAAGTCGTGCTGCTTCATGTGGTCGGGGTAGCGGCTGAAGCAGGCCAC
GCCGTAGCCGAAGGTGG
